>Addgene plasmid #220278 | LLhScrR-pHG165a 3mut | addgene full sequence | sequence record 436472 | Addgene NGS Result
CACCATCGAATGGTGCAAAACCTTTCGCGGTATGGCATGATAGCGCCCGGAAGAGAGTCAATTCAGGGTG
GTGAATATGAAACCGGTTACTTTATACGACGTTGCCGAATATGCCGGTGTGAGTTATCAGACCGTGAGTC
GCGTGGTGAATCAAGCTAGCCACGTTAGCGCCAAAACCCGTGAAAAAGTGGAAGCCGCCATGGCCGAACT
GAACTATATCCCGAATCGCATTGCCCAGCAACTGGCCGGTAAACAGAGCTCACTGATCGGTTTAGTGTTC
CCGAGTGTTAGCCATCCGTTCTTTGGCGAACTGATCGAAACTTTAGAACGCAAGCTGTTCGTGCAAGGTT
ACAAAGTGATTTTATGCGACAGCGAGAAAGATCCGGAAAAAGAACGCGCCTATCTGCGCATGCTGGCCGC
CAACAAAGTCGATTCCGTGATCACCGGCAGTCACAATCTGGCCATCAACGAGTATGAGAACGTGTCTTTA
CCGATCGTGAGTTTTGACCGCTTTCTGGCACCGGGCATTCCGATCGTGAGCAGCCAGAACTTTCAAGGTG
GCCAGAAGGCAACCGAAGCTTTATTTGCCAGTGGCGCCCAGAAGATCGCCATCATTACCGGTGCCAACAA
TACCGGCGCCCCGAGTGATTATCGTCTGGCTGGTTACAAGCAGACCATGGAAAAGTACGGCGCCGAGAAG
ACCATCTTACAGATTGACAATGGCACCAGCACCACTTTAAAGAATTTAGAAATCGAGCGCTTACTGCAGA
ACAAGACCGTGGACGGCATTTTCTGCACCGATGATCTGACCGCCATCACCGTGATGAACATTGCCCAGAA
ATTAAAAATCAGCATTCCGGAGGAGCTGAAGGTGATTGGCTACGACGGCACCAAACTGATCAAACGCATT
GCCCCTCAGCTGAGCACCATTGTGCAACCGATCGACGAGATGTGTGACGTGATGATCGATCTGCTGCTGC
GTCGTATGAAGGACCCGGATGTGGCTTTAGAGGAAAACTATCCGATTCCGATCCAGCTGTCTTTAAGCGA
GAGTTGTTGATGAGAATTCGTAATAATATAGCTCTAGATTAATTGCGCCCGTTAACGGCGGGCAGCGTTG
GGTCCTGGCCACGGGTGCGCATGATCGTGCTCCTGTCGTTGAGGACCCGGCTAGGCTGGCGGGGTTGCCT
TACTGGTTAGCAGAATGAATCACCGATACGCGAGCGAACGTGAAGCGACTGCTGCTGCAAAACGTCTGCG
ACCTGAGCAACAACATGAATGGTCTTCGGTTTCCGTGTTTCGTAAAGTCTGGAAACGCGGAAGTCAGCGC
CCTGCACCATTATGTTCCGGATCTGCATCGCAGGATGCTGCTGGCTACCCTGTGGAACACCTACATCTGT
ATTAACGAAGCGCTGGCATTGACCCTGAGTGATTTTTCTCTGGTCCCGCCGCATCCATACCGCCAGTTGT
TTACCCTCACAACGTTCCAGTAACCGGGCATGTTCATCATCAGTAACCCGTATCGTGAGCATCCTCTCTC
GTTTCATCGGTATCATTACCCCCATGAACAGAAATCCCCCTTACACGGAGGCATCAGTGACCAAACAGGA
AAAAACCGCCCTTAACATGGCCCGCTTTATCAGAAGCCAGACATTAACGCTTCTGGAGAAACTCAACGAG
CTGGACGCGGATGAACAGGCAGACATCTGTGAATCGCTTCACGACCACGCTGATGAGCTTTACCGCAGCT
GCCTCGCGCGTTTCGGTGATGACGGTGAAAACCTCTGACACATGCAGCTCCCGGAGACGGTCACAGCTTG
TCTGTAAGCGGATGCCGGGAGCAGACAAGCCCGTCAGGGCGCGTCAGCGGGTGTTGGCGGGTGTCGGGGC
GCAGCCATGACCCAGTCACGTAGCGATAGCGGAGTGTATACTGGCTTAACTATGCGGCATCAGAGCAGAT
TGTACTGAGAGTGCACCATATGCGGTGTGAAATACCGCACAGATGCGTAAGGAGAAAATACCGCATCAGG
CGCTCTTCCGCTTCCTCGCTCACTGACTCGCTGCGCTCGGTCGTTCGGCTGCGGCGAGCGGTATCAGCTC
ACTCAAAGGCGGTAATACGGTTATCCACAGAATCAGGGGATAACGCAGGAAAGAACATGTGAGCAAAAGG
CCAGCAAAAGGCCAGGAACCGTAAAAAGGCCGCGTTGCTGGCGTTTTTCCATAGGCTCCGCCCCCCTGAC
GAGCATCACAAAAATCGACGCTCAAGTCAGAGGTGGCGAAACCCGACAGGACTATAAAGATACCAGGCGT
TTCCCCCTGGAAGCTCCCTCGTGCGCTCTCCTGTTCCGACCCTGCCGCTTACCGGATACCTGTCCGCCTT
TCTCCCTTCGGGAAGCGTGGCGCTTTCTCATAGCTCACGCTGTAGGTATCTCAGTTCGGTGTAGGTCGTT
CGCTCCAAGCTGGGCTGTGTGCACGAACCCCCCGTTCAGCCCGACCGCTGCGCCTTATCCGGTAACTATC
GTCTTGAGTCCAACCCGGTAAGACACGACTTATCGCCACTGGCAGCAGCCACTGGTAACAGGATTAGCAG
AGCGAGGTATGTAGGCGGTGCTACAGAGTTCTTGAAGTGGTGGCCTAACTACGGCTACACTAGAAGGACA
GTATTTGGTATCTGCGCTCTGCTGAAGCCAGTTACCTTCGGAAAAAGAGTTGGTAGCTCTTGATCCGGCA
AACAAACCACCGCTGGTAGCGGTGGTTTTTTTGTTTGCAAGCAGCAGATTACGCGCAGAAAAAAAGGATC
TCAAGAAGATCCTTTGATCTTTTCTACGGGGTCTGACGCTCAGTGGAACGAAAACTCACGTTAAGGGATT
TTGGTCATGAGATTATCAAAAAGGATCTTCACCTAGATCCTTTTAAATTAAAAATGAAGTTTTAAATCAA
TCTAAAGTATATATGAGTAAACTTGGTCTGACAGTTACCAATGCTTAATCAGTGAGGCACCTATCTCAGC
GATCTGTCTATTTCGTTCATCCATAGTTGCCTGACTCCCCGTCGTGTAGATAACTACGATACGGGAGGGC
TTACCATCTGGCCCCAGTGCTGCAATGATACCGCGAGACCCACGCTCACCGGCTCCAGATTTATCAGCAA
TAAACCAGCCAGCCGGAAGGGCCGAGCGCAGAAGTGGTCCTGCAACTTTATCCGCCTCCATCCAGTCTAT
TAATTGTTGCCGGGAAGCTAGAGTAAGTAGTTCGCCAGTTAATAGTTTGCGCAACGTTGTTGCCATTGCT
ACAGGCATCGTGGTGTCACGCTCGTCGTTTGGTATGGCTTCATTCAGCTCCGGTTCCCAACGATCAAGGC
GAGTTACATGATCCCCCATGTTGTGCAAAAAAGCGGTTAGCTCCTTCGGTCCTCCGATCGTTGTCAGAAG
TAAGTTGGCCGCAGTGTTATCACTCATGGTTATGGCAGCACTGCATAATTCTCTTACTGTCATGCCATCC
GTAAGATGCTTTTCTGTGACTGGTGAGTACTCAACCAAGTCATTCTGAGAATAGTGTATGCGGCGACCGA
GTTGCTCTTGCCCGGCGTCAATACGGGATAATACCGCGCCACATAGCAGAACTTTAAAAGTGCTCATCAT
TGGAAAACGTTCTTCGGGGCGAAAACTCTCAAGGATCTTACCGCTGTTGAGATCCAGTTCGATGTAACCC
ACTCGTGCACCCAACTGATCTTCAGCATCTTTTACTTTCACCAGCGTTTCTGGGTGAGCAAAAACAGGAA
GGCAAAATGCCGCAAAAAAGGGAATAAGGGCGACACGGAAATGTTGAATACTCATACTCTTCCTTTTTCA
ATATTATTGAAGCATTTATCAGGGTTATTGTCTCATGAGCGGATACATATTTGAATGTATTTAGAAAAAT
AAACAAATAGGGGTTCCGCGCACATTTCCCCGAAAAGTGCCACCTGACGTCTAAGAAACCATTATTATCA
TGACATTAACCTATAAAAATAGGCGTATCACGAGGCCCTTTCGTCTTCAAGAATCCGTTAACGGCATTCG
CCATTCAGGCTGCGCAACTGTTGGGAAGGGCGATCGGTGCGGGCCTCTTCGCTATTACGCCAGCTGGCGA
AAGGGGGATGTGCTGCAAGGCGATTAAGTTGGGTAACGCCAGGGTTTTCCCAGTCACGACGTTGTAAAAC
GACGGCCAGTGCCAAGCTTGGCTGCAGGTCGACGGATCCCCGGGAATTC
Features (pLannotate 1.2.2; 9 found; start..end, strand, type, name):
      1..76      +  promoter       lacIq promoter: lacI (mutant); In the lacIq allele, a single base change in the promoter boosts expression of the lacI gene about 10-fold.
     89..292     +  CDS            lacI (fragment): LACI_KLEPN - Protein predicted: Swiss-Prot protein existence level 4. Repressor of the lactose operon. Binds lactose as an inducer. From Klebsiella pneumoniae.
   1200..1580    -  CDS            YPB1_ECOLX: Protein predicted: Swiss-Prot protein existence level 4. From Escherichia coli.
   1597..1788    +  CDS            rop: Rop protein, which maintains plasmids at low copy number; rop
   1890..2030    +  misc_feature   bom: basis of mobility region from pBR322
   2216..2804    -  rep_origin     ori: high-copy-number ColE1/pMB1/pBR322/pUC origin of replication
   2975..3835    -  CDS            AmpR: β-lactamase; bla; confers resistance to ampicillin, carbenicillin, and related antibiotics
   3836..3940    -  promoter       AmpR promoter: bla
   4057..4211    -  CDS            lacZα (fragment): LacZα fragment of β-galactosidase; lacZ fragment
