[The description below was written by a language model from this plasmid's Addgene catalogue record and pLannotate feature annotations shown in this document.]
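Description:
LLhScrR-pHG165a 3mut is a low-copy bacterial expression plasmid that constitutively produces a synthetic chimeric transcription repressor built from LacI and ScrR. The backbone, pHG165a, is a derivative of pHG165 from which leftover LacI C-terminal codons at a second locus were deleted so that they would not interfere with mutagenesis of the repressor gene. The 4,249 nt sequence carries a ColE1/pMB1-type origin together with the rop gene and the pBR322 bom region. Rop holds the origin to a reduced copy number, consistent with the catalogue's low-copy designation. Selection is by ampicillin through a β-lactamase gene driven by its own promoter. A fragment of lacZα remains from the parent vector, and a predicted E. coli open reading frame of unstated function is also annotated.

The payload begins with a lacIq promoter, the single-base promoter mutant of lacI that raises transcription roughly tenfold and needs no inducer, which accounts for the constitutive expression. Immediately downstream, the annotation detects only a short lacI-like coding fragment at the 5′ end of the insert. The remainder of the chimeric reading frame, presumably the ScrR-derived portion, falls in the unannotated stretch that follows, so the feature table does not delineate the full insert or the junction between the two parents. This version carries three substitutions, V52I, Q62S and G120S, and the insert was assembled by ligation-independent cloning.

The record gives no purpose beyond constitutive expression of the chimera, but the mutagenesis-friendly backbone and the defined triple mutant suggest use in comparing repressor variants in E. coli.
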