Addgene plasmid #220278: LLhScrR-pHG165a 3mut
Purpose: Constitutive expression of a chimeric LacI:ScrR transcription repressor
Depositing lab: Liskin Swint-Kruse. Depositing organization: University of Kansas Medical Center.
Backbone
  Vector backbone: pHG165a
  Backbone manufacturer: Jonathan Kuhn (Stewart et al. 1986 PMID: 3012611)
  Modifications to backbone: The residual LacI C-terminal codons at a second locus in the original pHG165 vector were removed to facilitate mutagenesis.
  Vector type: Bacterial Expression
Growth in bacteria
  Bacterial resistance: Ampicillin, 100 μg/mL
  Growth temperature: 37°C
  Growth strain: DH5alpha
  Copy number: Low Copy
Gene/Insert
  Gene/Insert name: LLhScrR (alt name: LacI:ScrR transcription repressor)
  Species: Synthetic
  Mutation: V52I/Q62S/G120S
  Cloning method: Ligation Independent Cloning
  Sequencing primers: 5′ n/a
Terms and licenses: Academic/Nonprofit Terms; Industry Terms: Not Available to Industry
How to cite: LLhScrR-pHG165a 3mut was a gift from Liskin Swint-Kruse (Addgene plasmid # 220278 ; http://n2t.net/addgene:220278 ; RRID:Addgene_220278)
